>Addgene plasmid #99933 | pcDNA3-HA-REDD1 N109-119 (#432) | addgene full sequence | sequence record 197637 | Addgene NGS Result
GACATTGATTATTGACTAGTTATTAATAGTAATCAATTACGGGGTCATTAGTTCATAGCCCATATATGGA
GTTCCGCGTTACATAACTTACGGTAAATGGCCCGCCTGGCTGACCGCCCAACGACCCCCGCCCATTGACG
TCAATAATGACGTATGTTCCCATAGTAACGCCAATAGGGACTTTCCATTGACGTCAATGGGTGGAGTATT
TACGGTAAACTGCCCACTTGGCAGTACATCAAGTGTATCATATGCCAAGTACGCCCCCTATTGACGTCAA
TGACGGTAAATGGCCCGCCTGGCATTATGCCCAGTACATGACCTTATGGGACTTTCCTACTTGGCAGTAC
ATCTACGTATTAGTCATCGCTATTACCATGGTGATGCGGTTTTGGCAGTACATCAATGGGCGTGGATAGC
GGTTTGACTCACGGGGATTTCCAAGTCTCCACCCCATTGACGTCAATGGGAGTTTGTTTTGGCACCAAAA
TCAACGGGACTTTCCAAAATGTCGTAACAACTCCGCCCCATTGACGCAAATGGGCGGTAGGCGTGTACGG
TGGGAGGTCTATATAAGCAGAGCTCTCTGGCTAACTAGAGAACCCACTGCTTACTGGCTTATCGAAATTA
ATACGACTCACTATAGGGAGACCCAAGCTTGGTACCGAGCTCGGATCCGCCACCATGCCTAGCCTTTGGG
ACCGCTTCTCGTCGTCGTCCACCTCCTCTTCGCCCTCGTCCTTGCCCCGAACTCCCACCCCAGATCGGCC
GCCGCGCTCAGCCTGGGGGTCGGCGACCCGGGAGGAGGGGTTTGACCGCTCCACGAGCCTGGAGAGCTCG
GACTGCGAGTCCCTGGACAGCAGCAACAGTGGCTTCGGGCCGGAGGAAGACACGGCTTACCTGGATGGGG
TGTCGTTGCCCGACTTTGAGCTGCTCAGTGACCCTGAGGATGAACACTTGTGTGCCAACCTGATGCAGCT
GCTGCAGGAGAGCCTGGCCCAGGCGCGGAATGCTGCTATACGATCGCCTAGCCAGTTGGTAAGCCAGGTG
GGCAAAGAACTACTGCGCCTGGCCTACAGCGAGCCGTGCGGCCTGCGGGGGGCGCTGCTGGACGTCTGCG
TGGAGCAGGGCAAGAGCTGCCACAGCGTGGGCCAGCTGGCACTCGACCCCAGCCTGGTGCCCACCTTCCA
GCTGACCCTCGTGCTGCGCCTGGACTCACGACTCTGGCCCAAGATCCAGGGGCTGTTTAGCTCCGCCAAC
TCTCCCTTCCTCCCTGGCTTCAGCCAGTCCCTGACGCTGAGCACTGGCTTCCGAGTCATCAAGAAGAAGC
TGTACAGCTCGGAACAGCTGCTCATTGAGGAGTGTTACCCATACGATGTTCCAGATTACGCTTGAGAATT
CTGCAGATATCCATCACACTGGCGGCCGCTCGAGCATGCATCTAGAGGGCCCTATTCTATAGTGTCACCT
AAATGCTAGAGCTCGCTGATCAGCCTCGACTGTGCCTTCTAGTTGCCAGCCATCTGTTGTTTGCCCCTCC
CCCGTGCCTTCCTTGACCCTGGAAGGTGCCACTCCCACTGTCCTTTCCTAATAAAATGAGGAAATTGCAT
CGCATTGTCTGAGTAGGTGTCATTCTATTCTGGGGGGTGGGGTGGGGCAGGACAGCAAGGGGGAGGATTG
GGAAGACAATAGCAGGCATGCTGGGGATGCGGTGGGCTCTATGGCTTCTGAGGCGGAAAGAACCAGCTGG
GGCTCTAGGGGGTATCCCC
[124 nt withheld, positions 1770-1893]
C
[91 nt withheld, positions 1895-1985]
A
[49 nt withheld, positions 1987-2035]
CCTTTGACGTTGGAGTCCACGTTCTTT
[37 nt withheld, positions 2063-2099]
ACCCTATCTCGGTCTATTCTTTTGATTTATAAGGGATTTTGCCGATTTCGGCCTATTGGTTAAAAAATGA
GCTGATTTAACAAAAATTTAACGCGAATTAATTCTGTGGAATGTGTGTCAGTTAGGGTGTGGAAAGTCCC
CAGGCTCCCCAGCAGGCAGAAGTATGCAAAGCATGCATCTCAATTAGTCAGCAACCAGGTGTGGAAAGTC
CCCAGGCTCCCCAGCAGGCAGAAGTATGCAAAGCATGCATCTCAATTAGTCAGCAACCATAGTCCCGCCC
CTAACTCCGCCCATCCCGCCCCTAACTCCGCCCAGTTCCGCCCATTCTCCGCCCCATGGCTGACTAATTT
TTTTTATTTATGCAGAGGCCGAGGCCGCCTCTGCCTCTGAGCTATTCCAGAAGTAGTGAGGAGGCTTTTT
TGGAGGCCTAGGCTTTTGCAAAAAGCTCCCGGGAGCTTGTATATCCATTTTCGGATCTGATCAAGAGACA
GGATGAGGATCGTTTCGCATGATTGAACAAGATGGATTGCACGCAGGTTCTCCGGCCGCTTGGGTGGAGA
GGCTATTCGGCTATGACTGGGCACAACAGACAATCGGCTGCTCTGATGCCGCCGTGTTCCGGCTGTCAGC
GCAGGGGCGCCCGGTTCTTTTTGTCAAGACCGACCTGTCCGGTGCCCTGAATGAACTGCAGGACGAGGCA
GCGCGGCTATCGTGGCTGGCCACGACGGGCGTTCCTTGCGCAGCTGTGCTCGACGTTGTCACTGAAGCGG
GAAGGGACTGGCTGCTATTGGGCGAAGTGCCGGGGCAGGATCTCCTGTCATCTCACCTTGCTCCTGCCGA
GAAAGTATCCATCATGGCTGATGCAATGCGGCGGCTGCATACGCTTGATCCGGCTACCTGCCCATTCGAC
CACCAAGCGAAACATCGCATCGAGCGAGCACGTACTCGGATGGAAGCCGGTCTTGTCGATCAGGATGATC
TGGACGAAGAGCATCAGGGGCTCGCGCCAGCCGAACTGTTCGCCAGGCTCAAGGCGCGCATGCCCGACGG
CGAGGATCTCGTCGTGACCCATGGCGATGCCTGCTTGCCGAATATCATGGTGGAAAATGGCCGCTTTTCT
GGATTCATCGACTGTGGCCGGCTGGGTGTGGCGGACCGCTATCAGGACATAGCGTTGGCTACCCGTGATA
TTGCTGAAGAGCTTGGCGGCGAATGGGCTGACCGCTTCCTCGTGCTTTACGGTATCGCCGCTCCCGATTC
GCAGCGCATCGCCTTCTATCGCCTTCTTGACGAGTTCTTCTGAGCGGGACTCTGGGGTTCGAAATGACCG
ACCAAGCGACGCCCAACCTGCCATCACGAGATTTCGATTCCACCGCCGCCTTCTATGAAAGGTTGGGCTT
CGGAATCGTTTTCCGGGACGCCGGCTGGATGATCCTCCAGCGCGGGGATCTCATGCTGGAGTTCTTCGCC
CACCCCAACTTGTTTATTGCAGCTTATAATGGTTACAAATAAAGCAATAGCATCACAAATTTCACAAATA
AAGCATTTTTTTCACTGCATTCTAGTTGTGGTTTGTCCAAACTCATCAATGTATCTTATCATGTCTGTAT
ACCGTCGACCTCTAGCTAGAGCTTGGCGTAATCATGGTCATAGCTGTTTCCTGTGTGAAATTGTTATCCG
CTCACAATTCCACACAACATACGAGCCGGAAGCATAAAGTGTAAAGCCTGGGGTGCCTAATGAGTGAGCT
AACTCACATTAATTGCGTTGCGCTCACTGCCCGCTTTCCAGTCGGGAAACCTGTCGTGCCAGCTGCATTA
ATGAATCGGCCAACGCGCGGGGAGAGGCGGTTTGCGTATTGGGCGCTCTTCCGCTTCCTCGCTCACTGAC
TCGCTGCGCTCGGTCGTTCGGCTGCGGCGAGCGGTATCAGCTCACTCAAAGGCGGTAATACGGTTATCCA
CAGAATCAGGGGATAACGCAGGAAAGAACATGTGAGCAAAAGGCCAGCAAAAGGCCAGGAACCGTAAAAA
GGCCGCGTTGCTGGCGTTTTTCCATAGGCTCCGCCCCCCTGACGAGCATCACAAAAATCGACGCTCAAGT
CAGAGGTGGCGAAACCCGACAGGACTATAAAGATACCAGGCGTTTCCCCCTGGAAGCTCCCTCGTGCGCT
CTCCTGTTCCGACCCTGCCGCTTACCGGATACCTGTCCGCCTTTCTCCCTTCGGGAAGCGTGGCGCTTTC
TCATAGCTCACGCTGTAGGTATCTCAGTTCGGTGTAGGTCGTTCGCTCCAAGCTGGGCTGTGTGCACGAA
CCCCCCGTTCAGCCCGACCGCTGCGCCTTATCCGGTAACTATCGTCTTGAGTCCAACCCGGTAAGACACG
ACTTATCGCCACTGGCAGCAGCCACTGGTAACAGGATTAGCAGAGCGAGGTATGTAGGCGGTGCTACAGA
GTTCTTGAAGTGGTGGCCTAACTACGGCTACACTAGAAGAACAGTATTTGGTATCTGCGCTCTGCTGAAG
CCAGTTACCTTCGGAAAAAGAGTTGGTAGCTCTTGATCCGGCAAACAAACCACCGCTGGTAGCGGTGGTT
TTTTTGTTTGCAAGCAGCAGATTACGCGCAGAAAAAAAGGATCTCAAGAAGATCCTTTGATCTTTTCTAC
GGGGTCTGACGCTCAGTGGAACGAAAACTCACGTTAAGGGATTTTGGTCATGAGATTATCAAAAAGGATC
TTCACCTAGATCCTTTTAAATTAAAAATGAAGTTTTAAATCAATCTAAAGTATATATGAGTAAACTTGGT
CTGACAGTTACCAATGCTTAATCAGTGAGGCACCTATCTCAGCGATCTGTCTATTTCGTTCATCCATAGT
TGCCTGACTCCCCGTCGTGTAGATAACTACGATACGGGAGGGCTTACCATCTGGCCCCAGTGCTGCAATG
ATACCGCGAGACCCACGCTCACCGGCTCCAGATTTATCAGCAATAAACCAGCCAGCCGGAAGGGCCGAGC
GCAGAAGTGGTCCTGCAACTTTATCCGCCTCCATCCAGTCTATTAATTGTTGCCGGGAAGCTAGAGTAAG
TAGTTCGCCAGTTAATAGTTTGCGCAACGTTGTTGCCATTGCTACAGGCATCGTGGTGTCACGCTCGTCG
TTTGGTATGGCTTCATTCAGCTCCGGTTCCCAACGATCAAGGCGAGTTACATGATCCCCCATGTTGTGCA
AAAAAGCGGTTAGCTCCTTCGGTCCTCCGATCGTTGTCAGAAGTAAGTTGGCCGCAGTGTTATCACTCAT
GGTTATGGCAGCACTGCATAATTCTCTTACTGTCATGCCATCCGTAAGATGCTTTTCTGTGACTGGTGAG
TACTCAACCAAGTCATTCTGAGAATAGTGTATGCGGCGACCGAGTTGCTCTTGCCCGGCGTCAATACGGG
ATAATACCGCGCCACATAGCAGAACTTTAAAAGTGCTCATCATTGGAAAACGTTCTTCGGGGCGAAAACT
CTCAAGGATCTTACCGCTGTTGAGATCCAGTTCGATGTAACCCACTCGTGCACCCAACTGATCTTCAGCA
TCTTTTACTTTCACCAGCGTTTCTGGGTGAGCAAAAACAGGAAGGCAAAATGCCGCAAAAAAGGGAATAA
GGGCGACACGGAAATGTTGAATACTCATACTCTTCCTTTTTCAATATTATTGAAGCATTTATCAGGGTTA
TTGTCTCATGAGCGGATACATATTTGAATGTATTTAGAAAAATAAACAAATAGGGGTTCCGCGCACATTT
CCCCGAAAAGTGCCACCTGACGTCGACGGATCGGGAGATCTCCCGATCCCCTATGGTGCACTCTCAGTAC
AATCTGCTCTGATGCCGCATAGTTAAGCCAGTATCTGCTCCCTGCTTGTGTGTTGGAGGTCGCTGAGTAG
TGCGCGAGCAAAATTTAAGCTACAACAAGGCAAGGCTTGACCGACAATTGCATGAAGAATCTGCTTAGGG
TTAGGCGTTTTGCGCTGCTTCGCGATGTACGGGCCAGATATACGCGTT
Features (pLannotate 1.2.2; 22 found; start..end, strand, type, name):
      1..380     +  enhancer       CMV enhancer: human cytomegalovirus immediate early enhancer
    381..584     +  promoter       CMV promoter: human cytomegalovirus (CMV) immediate early promoter
    580..613     +  LTR            5' LTR (truncated) (fragment): truncated 5' long terminal repeat (LTR) from HIV-1
    629..647     +  promoter       T7 promoter: promoter for bacteriophage T7 RNA polymerase
    685..1365    +  CDS            DDIT4: DDIT4_HUMAN - Also known as REDD1, RTP801. Experimental evidence at protein level: Swiss-Prot protein existence level 1. Regulates cell growth, proliferation and survival via inhibition of the activity of the mammalian target of rapamycin complex 1 (mTORC1). Inhibition of mTORC1 is mediated by a pathway that involves DDIT4/REDD1, AKT1, the TSC1-TSC2 complex and the GTPase RHEB. Plays an important role in responses to cellular energy levels and cellular stress, including responses to hypoxia and DNA damage. Regulates p53/TP53-mediated apoptosis in response to DNA damage via its effect on mTORC1
   1366..1393    +  CDS            3xHA (fragment): three tandem HA epitope tags
   1456..1474    -  promoter       SP6 promoter: promoter for bacteriophage SP6 RNA polymerase
   1500..1724    +  polyA_signal   bGH poly(A) signal: bovine growth hormone polyadenylation signal
   1728..1749    +  promoter       SV40 promoter (fragment): SV40 enhancer and early promoter
   1770..2198    +  rep_origin     f1 ori (sequence partly withheld): f1 bacteriophage origin of replication; arrow indicates direction of (+) strand synthesis
   2212..2541    +  promoter       SV40 promoter: SV40 enhancer and early promoter
   2608..3399    +  CDS            neo: KKA2_KLEPN - Also known as kan, nptII. Experimental evidence at protein level: Swiss-Prot protein existence level 1. Resistance to kanamycin, neomycin, paromomycin, ribostamycin, butirosin and gentamicin B. From Klebsiella pneumoniae.
   3423..3581    +  CDS            ble (fragment): BLE_KLEPN - Experimental evidence at protein level: Swiss-Prot protein existence level 1. Binding protein with a strong affinity to the bleomycin family of antibiotics. Binds to CL990; an antimitotic-antibiotic compound. From Klebsiella pneumoniae.
   3576..3697    +  polyA_signal   SV40 poly(A) signal: SV40 polyadenylation signal
   3770..3786    -  protein_bind   lac operator: The lac repressor binds to the lac operator to inhibit transcription in E. coli. This inhibition can be relieved by adding lactose or isopropyl-β-D-thiogalactopyranoside (IPTG). lac repressor encoded by lacI
   3794..3824    -  promoter       lac promoter: promoter for the E. coli lac operon
   3839..3860    -  protein_bind   CAP binding site: CAP binding activates transcription in the presence of cAMP. E. coli catabolite activator protein
   3873..3965    -  CDS            lacI (fragment): lac repressor; lacI; The lac repressor binds to the lac operator to inhibit transcription in E. coli. This inhibition can be relieved by adding lactose or isopropyl-β-D-thiogalactopyranoside (IPTG).
   4148..4736    -  rep_origin     ori: high-copy-number ColE1/pMB1/pBR322/pUC origin of replication
   4907..5767    -  CDS            AmpR: β-lactamase; bla; confers resistance to ampicillin, carbenicillin, and related antibiotics
   5768..5872    -  promoter       AmpR promoter: bla
   5931..5983    -  misc_feature   bom (fragment): basis of mobility region from pBR322
