[The description below was written by a language model from this plasmid's Addgene catalogue record and pLannotate feature annotations shown in this document.]
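Description:
pcDNA3-HA-REDD1 N109-119 is a mammalian expression plasmid of about 6.1 kb built on the Invitrogen pcDNA3/pcDNA3.1 backbone. It is propagated in E. coli through a high-copy ColE1/pUC-type origin and selected with ampicillin via the β-lactamase gene. An f1 origin is also present, which allows single-stranded DNA production. For selection in mammalian cells, the backbone carries a neomycin phosphotransferase gene driven by the SV40 enhancer/early promoter and terminated by the SV40 polyadenylation signal, which permits G418 selection of stable transfectants. Short hits annotated as ble, lacI, bom and a truncated HIV-1 LTR are small fragments, most likely backbone remnants or chance similarity rather than functional elements.

The payload is human REDD1 (DDIT4), a stress-induced negative regulator of mTORC1 that acts through the TSC1–TSC2 complex and RHEB in responses to hypoxia, energy stress and DNA damage. Expression is driven by the CMV immediate-early enhancer and promoter and terminated by the bovine growth hormone polyadenylation signal. Flanking T7 and SP6 promoters allow in vitro transcription or sequencing across the insert. This version carries a scanning-type mutation in which residues 109–119 are deleted and replaced by a short six-residue NAAIRS linker. An HA epitope is recorded as C-terminal, consistent with the HA-related fragment annotated directly after the coding sequence, and allows detection or immunoprecipitation. The cloning sites are not recorded. The associated work concerns structural and functional analysis of REDD1, so the plasmid is suited to testing whether this segment is needed for mTORC1 inhibition in transfected cells.
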