Addgene plasmid #99933: pcDNA3-HA-REDD1 N109-119 (#432)
Purpose: mammalian expression
Depositing lab: James Brugarolas. Depositing organization: University of Texas Southwestern Medical Center. Publication: Structural analysis and functional implications of the negative mTORC1 regulator REDD1. Vega-Rubin-de-Celis S, Abdallah Z, Kinch L, Grishin NV, Brugarolas J, Zhang X. Biochemistry. 2010 Mar 23;49(11):2491-501. doi: 10.1021/bi902135e. PubMed 20166753.
Backbone
  Vector backbone: pcDNA3.1
  Backbone manufacturer: Invitrogen
  Vector type: Mammalian Expression
Growth in bacteria
  Bacterial resistance: Ampicillin, 100 μg/mL
  Growth temperature: 37°C
  Growth strain: DH5alpha
  Copy number: Unknown
Gene/Insert
  Gene/Insert name: REDD1
  Species: H. sapiens (human)
  Mutation: delAA109-119insNAAIRS linker
  Entrez Gene: DDIT4 (a.k.a. Dig2, REDD-1, REDD1)
  Tag / fusion protein: HA (C terminal on insert)
  Cloning method: Restriction Enzyme; 5′ cloning site Unknown (unknown if destroyed); 3′ cloning site Unknown (unknown if destroyed)
Terms and licenses: Academic/Nonprofit Terms; Industry Terms: Not Available to Industry
How to cite: pcDNA3-HA-REDD1 N109-119 (#432) was a gift from James Brugarolas (Addgene plasmid # 99933 ; http://n2t.net/addgene:99933 ; RRID:Addgene_99933)
